Addgene plasmid #153407: lvl0 lexA-35S
Purpose: Estradiol system inducible promoter
Depositing lab: Naomi Nakayama. Depositing organization: University of Edinburgh. Publication: Mobius Assembly for Plant Systems highlights promoter-terminator interaction in gene regulation. Andreou , Andreas I., Nirkko, Jessica , Ochoa-Villarreal, Marisol , Nakayama, Naomi. bioRxiv, March 31, 2021 10.1101/2021.03.31.437819.
Backbone
  Vector backbone: mUAV
  Backbone size w/o insert (bp): 2053
  Vector type: Plant Expression
Growth in bacteria
  Bacterial resistance: Chloramphenicol, 25 μg/mL
  Growth temperature: 37°C
  Growth strain: DH5alpha
  Copy number: High Copy
Gene/Insert
  Gene/Insert name: lexA-35S promoter
  Species: Synthetic
  Insert size (bp): 348
  Cloning method: Restriction Enzyme; 5′ cloning site AarI (destroyed during cloning); 3′ cloning site AarI (destroyed during cloning)
  Sequencing primers: 5′ tgccacctgacgtctaagaa; 3′ attaccgcctttgagtgagc
Terms and licenses: Academic/Nonprofit Terms; Industry Terms: Not Available to Industry
How to cite: lvl0 lexA-35S was a gift from Naomi Nakayama (Addgene plasmid # 153407 ; http://n2t.net/addgene:153407 ; RRID:Addgene_153407)
