[The description below was written by a language model from this plasmid's Addgene catalogue record and pLannotate feature annotations shown in this document.]
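Description:
lvl0 lexA-35S is a Level 0 part plasmid from the Mobius Assembly for Plant Systems toolkit. It carries a synthetic estradiol-responsive promoter as a standardised part for building plant expression constructs. The backbone is mUAV (about 2.05 kb), the Mobius universal acceptor vector, and the complete plasmid is 2,401 nt. It is maintained in E. coli through a high-copy ColE1/pUC-type origin and selected with chloramphenicol, using a cat gene driven by its own promoter and followed by the lambda t0 terminator. Additional bacterial terminators, including a his operon terminator, lie close to the insert region and probably insulate it from read-through transcription.

The 348 bp insert was cloned through AarI sites that were destroyed in the process. It is described as a lexA-35S promoter, which in general design consists of LexA operator repeats placed upstream of a minimal CaMV 35S core promoter. The feature table annotates the minimal 35S element near the end of the numbered sequence. The insert appears to span the origin of the circular record. The short fragments annotated as GAL10 and GAL1 promoter at the start of the sequence may be partial similarity hits within this synthetic operator region rather than functional yeast promoters, though the record does not settle this, and the LexA operators themselves are not annotated.

A promoter of this type is essentially silent on its own. It is activated by an estradiol-dependent chimeric transcription factor with a LexA DNA-binding domain, such as XVE, which must be supplied from a separate transcription unit. The part carries no coding sequence, terminator or plant selection marker. It is intended for assembly into higher-level Mobius vectors to give chemically inducible transgene expression in plants.
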