Features (pLannotate 1.2.2; 9 found; start..end, strand, type, name):
     15..74      +  promoter       GAL10 promoter (fragment): S. cerevisiae GAL10; inducible promoter, regulated by Gal4
    238..266     +  promoter       GAL1 promoter (fragment): S. cerevisiae GAL1; inducible promoter, regulated by Gal4
    302..345     +  terminator     bacterial terminator: putative bacterial transcription terminator
    431..528     +  promoter       cat promoter: promoter of the E. coli cat gene encoding chloramphenicol acetyltransferase
    529..1185    +  CDS            cat: CAT_ECOLX - Experimental evidence at protein level: Swiss-Prot protein existence level 1. This enzyme is an effector of chloramphenicol resistance in bacteria. From Escherichia coli. This protein is used as a marker in many commonly used cloning vectors, such as pACYC184.
   1209..1303    +  terminator     lambda t0 terminator: transcription terminator from phage lambda
   1486..2074    +  rep_origin     ori: high-copy-number ColE1/pMB1/pBR322/pUC origin of replication
   2269..2326    -  terminator     his operon terminator: This putative transcriptin terminator from the E. coli his operon has a 2-bp deletion introduced during synthesis. Its efficiency has not been determined.
   2353..2397    -  promoter       minimal CaMV 35S promoter: minimal 35S promoter from cauliflower mosaic virus
>Addgene plasmid #153407 | lvl0 lexA-35S | addgene full sequence | sequence record 363999 | Addgene NGS Result
ATCCTAGAGTCGAGCATATTACATGGCATTACCACCATATACATATCCATATACATATCCATATCTAATC
TTACCTCGACTGCTGTATATAAAACCAGTGGTTATATGTACAGTACTGCTGTATATAAAACCAGTGGTTA
TATGTACAGTACGTCGACTGCTGTATATAAAACCAGTGGTTATATGTACAGTACTGCTGTATATAAAACC
AGTGGTTATATGTACAGTACGTCGAGGGGATGATAATGCGATTAGTTTTTTAGCCTCGACCTGCAGCCCA
AGCTCCAGAGACCGAATTCCAGAAATCATCCTTAGCGAAAGCTAAGGATTTTTTTTATCTGAAATTCTGC
CTCGTGATACGCCTATTTTTATAGGTTAATGTCATGATAATAATGGTTTCTTAGACGTCAGGTGGCACTC
GAGTTGATCGGGCACGTAAGAGGTTCCAACTTTCACCATAATGAAATAAGATCACTACCGGGCGTATTTT
TTGAGTTATCGAGATTTTCAGGAGCTAAGGAAGCTAAAATGGAGAAAAAAATCACTGGATATACCACCGT
TGATATATCCCAATGGCATCGTAAAGAACATTTTGAGGCATTTCAGTCAGTTGCTCAATGTACCTATAAC
CAGACCGTTCAGCTGGATATTACGGCCTTTTTAAAGACCGTAAAGAAAAATAAGCACAAGTTTTATCCGG
CCTTTATTCACATTCTTGCCCGCCTGATGAATGCTCATCCGGAATTTCGTATGGCAATGAAAGACGGTGA
GCTGGTGATATGGGATAGTGTTCACCCTTGTTACACCGTTTTCCATGAGCAAACTGAAACGTTTTCATCG
CTCTGGAGTGAATACCACGACGATTTCCGGCAGTTTCTACACATATATTCGCAAGATGTGGCGTGTTACG
GTGAAAACCTGGCCTATTTCCCTAAAGGGTTTATTGAGAATATGTTTTTCGTCTCAGCCAATCCCTGGGT
GAGTTTCACCAGTTTTGATTTAAACGTGGCCAATATGGACAACTTCTTCGCCCCCGTTTTCACCATGGGC
AAATATTATACGCAAGGCGACAAGGTGCTGATGCCGCTGGCGATTCAGGTTCATCATGCCGTTTGTGATG
GCTTCCATGTCGGCAGAATGCTTAATGAATTACAACAGTACTGCGATGAGTGGCAGGGCGGGGCGTAATT
TGATATCGAGCTCGCTTGGACTCCTGTTGATAGATCCAGTAATGACCTCAGAACTCCATCTGGATTTGTT
CAGAACGCTCGGTTGCCGCCGGGCGTTTTTTATTGGTGAGAATCCAAGCCTCGAGCTGTCAGACCAAGTT
TACTCATATATACTTTAGATTGATTTAAAACTTCATTTTTAATTTAAAAGGATCTAGGTGAAGATCCTTT
TTGATAATCTCATGACCAAAATCCCTTAACGTGAGTTTTCGTTCCACTGAGCGTCAGACCCCGTAGAAAA
GATCAAAGGATCTTCTTGAGATCCTTTTTTTCTGCGCGTAATCTGCTGCTTGCAAACAAAAAAACCACCG
CTACCAGCGGTGGTTTGTTTGCCGGATCAAGAGCTACCAACTCTTTTTCCGAAGGTAACTGGCTTCAGCA
GAGCGCAGATACCAAATACTGTTCTTCTAGTGTAGCCGTAGTTAGGCCACCACTTCAAGAACTCTGTAGC
ACCGCCTACATACCTCGCTCTGCTAATCCTGTTACCAGTGGCTGCTGCCAGTGGCGATAAGTCGTGTCTT
ACCGGGTTGGACTCAAGACGATAGTTACCGGATAAGGCGCAGCGGTCGGGCTGAACGGGGGGTTCGTGCA
CACAGCCCAGCTTGGAGCGAACGACCTACACCGAACTGAGATACCTACAGCGTGAGCTATGAGAAAGCGC
CACGCTTCCCGAAGGGAGAAAGGCGGACAGGTATCCGGTAAGCGGCAGGGTCGGAACAGGAGAGCGCACG
AGGGAGCTTCCAGGGGGAAACGCCTGGTATCTTTATAGTCCTGTCGGGTTTCGCCACCTCTGACTTGAGC
GTCGATTTTTGTGATGCTCGTCAGGGGGGCGGAGCCTGTGGAAAAACGCCAGCAACGCGGCCTTTTTACG
GTTCCTGGCCTTTTGCTGGCCTTTTGCTCACATGTTCTTTCCTGCGTTATCCCCTGATTCTGTGGATAAC
CGTATTACCGCCTTTGAGTGAGCTGATACCGCTCGCCGCAGCCGAACGACCGAGCGCAGCGAGTCAGTGA
GCGAGGAAGCCTGCATAACGCGAAGTAATCTTTTCGGTTTTAAAGAAAAAGGGCAGGGTGGTGACACCTT
GCCCTTTTTTGCCGGACTGCAGGGTCTCACATTGCTTTATGACTCTCCAAATGAAATGAACTTCCTTATA
TAGAGGAAGGGTCTTGCGAAG
